>Addgene plasmid #144414 | TFORF2938 | addgene full sequence | sequence record 391588 | Addgene NGS Result
TTAATGTAGTCTTATGCAATACTCTTGTAGTCTTGCAACATGGTAACGATGAGTTAGCAACATGCCTTAC
AAGGAGAGAAAAAGCACCGTGCATGCCGATTGGTGGAAGTAAGGTGGTACGATCGTGCCTTATTAGGAAG
GCAACAGACGGGTCTGACATGGATTGGACGAACCACTGAATTGCCGCATTGCAGAGATATTGTATTTAAG
TGCCTAGCTCGATACATAAACGGGTCTCTCTGGTTAGACCAGATCTGAGCCTGGGAGCTCTCTGGCTAAC
TAGGGAACCCACTGCTTAAGCCTCAATAAAGCTTGCCTTGAGTGCTTCAAGTAGTGTGTGCCCGTCTGTT
GTGTGACTCTGGTAACTAGAGATCCCTCAGACCCTTTTAGTCAGTGTGGAAAATCTCTAGCAGTGGCGCC
CGAACAGGGACTTGAAAGCGAAAGGGAAACCAGAGGAGCTCTCTCGACGCAGGACTCGGCTTGCTGAAGC
GCGCACGGCAAGAGGCGAGGGGCGGCGACTGGTGAGTACGCCAAAAATTTTGACTAGCGGAGGCTAGAAG
GAGAGAGATGGGTGCGAGAGCGTCAGTATTAAGCGGGGGAGAATTAGATCGCGATGGGAAAAAATTCGGT
TAAGGCCAGGGGGAAAGAAAAAATATAAATTAAAACATATAGTATGGGCAAGCAGGGAGCTAGAACGATT
CGCAGTTAATCCTGGCCTGTTAGAAACATCAGAAGGCTGTAGACAAATACTGGGACAGCTACAACCATCC
CTTCAGACAGGATCAGAAGAACTTAGATCATTATATAATACAGTAGCAACCCTCTATTGTGTGCATCAAA
GGATAGAGATAAAAGACACCAAGGAAGCTTTAGACAAGATAGAGGAAGAGCAAAACAAAAGTAAGACCAC
CGCACAGCAAGCGGCCGCTGATCTTCAGACCTGGAGGAGGAGATATGAGGGACAATTGGAGAAGTGAATT
ATATAAATATAAAGTAGTAAAAATTGAACCATTAGGAGTAGCACCCACCAAGGCAAAGAGAAGAGTGGTG
CAGAGAGAAAAAAGAGCAGTGGGAATAGGAGCTTTGTTCCTTGGGTTCTTGGGAGCAGCAGGAAGCACTA
TGGGCGCAGCGTCAATGACGCTGACGGTACAGGCCAGACAATTATTGTCTGGTATAGTGCAGCAGCAGAA
CAATTTGCTGAGGGCTATTGAGGCGCAACAGCATCTGTTGCAACTCACAGTCTGGGGCATCAAGCAGCTC
CAGGCAAGAATCCTGGCTGTGGAAAGATACCTAAAGGATCAACAGCTCCTGGGGATTTGGGGTTGCTCTG
GAAAACTCATTTGCACCACTGCTGTGCCTTGGAATGCTAGTTGGAGTAATAAATCTCTGGAACAGATTTG
GAATCACACGACCTGGATGGAGTGGGACAGAGAAATTAACAATTACACAAGCTTAATACACTCCTTAATT
GAAGAATCGCAAAACCAGCAAGAAAAGAATGAACAAGAATTATTGGAATTAGATAAATGGGCAAGTTTGT
GGAATTGGTTTAACATAACAAATTGGCTGTGGTATATAAAATTATTCATAATGATAGTAGGAGGCTTGGT
AGGTTTAAGAATAGTTTTTGCTGTACTTTCTATAGTGAATAGAGTTAGGCAGGGATATTCACCATTATCG
TTTCAGACCCACCTCCCAACCCCGAGGGGACCCATGCATTGCATCTCAATTAGTCAGCAACCAGGTGTGG
AAAGTCCCCAGGCTCCCCAGCAGGCAGAAGTATGCAAAGCATGCGTCTCAATTAGTCAGCAACCATAGTC
CCGCCCCTAACTCCGCCCATCCCGCCCCTAACTCCGCCCAGTTCCGCCCATTCTCCGCCCCATGGCTGAC
TAATTTTTTTTATTTATGCAGAGGCCGAGGCCGCCTCGGCCTCTGAGCTATTCCAGAAGTAGTGAGGAGG
CTTTTTTGGAGGCCTAGGCTTTTGCAAAAAGCTTTCTAGAGGTACCACCGGAGCTTACCATGACCGAGTA
CAAGCCCACGGTGCGCCTCGCCACCCGCGACGACGTCCCCAGGGCCGTACGCACCCTCGCCGCCGCGTTC
GCCGACTACCCCGCCACGCGCCACACCGTCGATCCGGACCGCCACATCGAGCGGGTCACCGAGCTGCAAG
AACTCTTCCTCACGCGCGTCGGGCTCGACATCGGCAAGGTGTGGGTCGCGGACGACGGCGCCGCCGTGGC
GGTCTGGACCACGCCGGAGAGCGTCGAAGCGGGGGCGGTGTTCGCCGAGATCGGCCCGCGCATGGCCGAG
TTGAGCGGTTCCCGGCTGGCCGCGCAGCAACAGATGGAAGGCCTCCTGGCGCCGCACCGGCCCAAGGAGC
CCGCGTGGTTCCTGGCCACCGTCGGCGTCTCGCCCGACCACCAGGGCAAGGGTCTGGGCAGCGCCGTCGT
GCTCCCCGGAGTGGAGGCGGCCGAGCGCGCCGGGGTGCCCGCCTTCCTGGAGACCTCCGCGCCCCGCAAC
CTCCCCTTCTACGAGCGGCTCGGCTTCACCGTCACCGCCGACGTCGAGGTGCCCGAAGGACCGCGCACCT
GGTGCATGACCCGCAAGCCCGGTGCCAGTTAACGAATTCTAGATCTTGAGACAAATGGCAGTATTCATCC
ACAATTTTAAAAGAAAAGGGGGGATTGGGGGGTACAGTGCAGGGGAAAGAATAGTAGACATAATAGCAAC
AGACATACAAACTAAAGAATTACAAAAACAAATTACAAAAATTCAAAATTTTCGGGTTTATTACAGGGAC
AGCAGAGATCCACTTTGGCGCCGGCTCGAGGCCTGCAGGTGCAAAGATGGATAAAGTTTTAAACAGAGAG
GAATCTTTGCAGCTAATGGACCTTCTAGGTCTTGAAAGGAGTGGGAATTGGCTCCGGTGCCCGTCAGTGG
GCAGAGCGCACATCGCCCACAGTCCCCGAGAAGTTGGGGGGAGGGGTCGGCAATTGAACCGGTGCCTAGA
GAAGGTGGCGCGGGGTAAACTGGGAAAGTGATGTCGTGTACTGGCTCCGCCTTTTTCCCGAGGGTGGGGG
AGAACCGTATATAAGTGCAGTAGTCGCCGTGAACGTTCTTTTTCGCAACGGGTTTGCCGCCAGAACACAG
GTAAGTGCCGTGTGTGGTTCCCGCGGGCCTGGCCTCTTTACGGGTTATGGCCCTTGCGTGCCTTGAATTA
CTTCCACCTGGCTGCAGTACGTGATTCTTGATCCCGAGCTTCGGGTTGGAAGTGGGTGGGAGAGTTCGAG
GCCTTGCGCTTAAGGAGCCCCTTCGCCTCGTGCTTGAGTTGAGGCCTGGCCTGGGCGCTGGGGCCGCCGC
GTGCGAATCTGGTGGCACCTTCGCGCCTGTCTCGCTGCTTTCGATAAGTCTCTAGCCATTTAAAATTTTT
GATGACCTGCTGCGACGCTTTTTTTCTGGCAAGATAGTCTTGTAAATGCGGGCCAAGATCTGCACACTGG
TATTTCGGTTTTTGGGGCCGCGGGCGGCGACGGGGCCCGTGCGTCCCAGCGCACATGTTCGGCGAGGCGG
GGCCTGCGAGCGCGGCCACCGAGAATCGGACGGGGGTAGTCTCAAGCTGGCCGGCCTGCTCTGGTGCCTG
GCCTCGCGCCGCCGTGTATCGCCCCGCCCTGGGCGGCAAGGCTGGCCCGGTCGGCACCAGTTGCGTGAGC
GGAAAGATGGCCGCTTCCCGGCCCTGCTGCAGGGAGCTCAAAATGGAGGACGCGGCGCTCGGGAGAGCGG
GCGGGTGAGTCACCCACACAAAGGAAAAGGGCCTTTCCGTCCTCAGCCGTCGCTTCATGTGACTCCACGG
AGTACCGGGCGCCGTCCAGGCACCTCGATTAGTTCTCGAGCTTTTGGAGTACGTCGTCTTTAGGTTGGGG
GGAGGGGTTTTATGCGATGGAGTTTCCCCACACTGAGTGGGTGGAGACTGAAGTTAGGCCAGCTTGGCAC
TTGATGTAATTCTCCTTGGAATTTGCCCTTTTTGAGTTTGGATCTTGGTTCATTCTCAAGCCTCAGACAG
TGGTTCAAAGTTTTTTTCTTCCATTTCAGGTGTCGTGAGGCTAGCATCGATTGATCAACAAGTTTGTACA
AAAAAGTTGGCATGTCTTCCAAGCGACCAGCCTCTCCGTATGGGGAAGCAGATGGAGAGGTAGCCATGGT
GACAAGCAGACAGAAAGTGGAAGAAGAGGAGAGTGACGGGCTCCCAGCCTTTCACCTTCCCTTGCATGTG
AGTTTTCCCAACAAGCCTCACTCTGAGGAATTTCAGCCAGTTTCTCTGCTGACGCAAGAGACTTGTGGCC
ATAGGACTCCCACTTCTCAGCACAATACAATGGAAGTTGATGGCAATAAAGTTATGTCTTCATTTGCCCC
ACACAACTCATCTACCTCACCTCAGAAGGCAGAAGAAGGTGGGCGACAGAGTGGCGAGTCCTTGTCTAGT
ACAGCCCTGGGAACTCCTGAACGGCGCAAGGGCAGTTTAGCTGATGTTGTTGACACCTTGAAGCAGAGGA
AAATGGAAGAGCTCATCAAAAACGAGCCGGAAGAAACCCCCAGTATTGAAAAACTACTCTCAAAGGACTG
GAAAGACAAGCTTCTTGCAATGGGATCGGGGAACTTTGGCGAAATAAAAGGGACTCCCGAGAGCTTAGCT
GAGAAAGAAAGGCAACTCATGGGTATGATCAACCAGCTGACCAGCCTCCGAGAGCAGCTGTTGGCTGCCC
ACGATGAGCAGAAGAAACTAGCTGCCTCTCAGATTGAGAAACAGCGTCAGCAAATGGAGCTGGCCAAGCA
GCAACAAGAACAAATTGCAAGACAGCAGCAGCAGCTTCTACAGCAACAACACAAAATCAATTTGCTCCAG
CAACAGATCCAGGTTCAAGGTCAGCTGCCGCCATTAATGATTCCCGTATTCCCTCCTGATCAACGGACAC
TGGCTGCAGCTGCCCAGCAAGGATTCCTCCTCCCTCCAGGCTTCAGCTATAAGGCTGGATGTAGTGACCC
TTACCCTGTTCAGCTGATCCCAACTACCATGGCAGCTGCTGCCGCAGCAACACCAGGCTTAGGCCCACTC
CAACTGCAGCAGTTATATGCTGCCCAGCTAGCTGCAATGCAGGTATCTCCAGGAGGGAAGCTGCCAGGCA
TACCCCAAGGCAACCTTGGTGCTGCTGTATCTCCTACCAGCATTCACACAGACAAGAGCACAAACAGCCC
ACCACCCAAAAGCAAGGAAAAAACAACACTGGAGAGTCTGACTCAGCAACTGGCAGTTAAACAGAATGAA
GAAGGAAAATTTAGCCATGCAATGATGGATTTCAATCTGAGTGGAGATTCTGATGGAAGTGCTGGAGTCT
CAGAGTCAAGAATTTATAGGGAATCCCGAGGGCGTGGTAGCAATGAACCCCACATAAAGCGTCCAATGAA
TGCCTTCATGGTGTGGGCTAAAGATGAACGGAGAAAGATCCTTCAAGCCTTTCCTGACATGCACAACTCC
AACATCAGCAAGATATTGGGATCTCGCTGGAAAGCTATGACAAACCTAGAGAAACAGCCATATTATGAGG
AGCAAGCCCGTCTCAGCAAGCAGCACCTGGAGAAGTACCCTGACTATAAGTACAAGCCCAGGCCAAAGCG
CACCTGCCTGGTGGATGGCAAAAAGCTGCGCATTGGTGAATACAAGGCAATCATGCGCAACAGGCGGCAG
GAAATGCGGCAGTACTTCAATGTTGGGCAACAAGCACAGATCCCCATTGCCACTGCTGGTGTTGTGTACC
CTGGAGCCATCGCCATGGCTGGGATGCCCTCCCCTCACCTGCCCTCGGAGCACTCAAGCGTGTCTAGCAG
CCCAGAGCCTGGGATGCCTGTTATCCAGAGCACTTACGGTGTGAAAGGAGAGGAGCCACATATCAAAGAA
GAGATACAGGCCGAGGACATCAATGGAGAAATTTATGATGAGTACGACGAGGAAGAGGATGATCCAGATG
TAGATTATGGGAGTGACAGTGAAAACCATATTGCAGGACAAGCCAACTGCCCAACTTTCTTGTACAAAGT
GGTTGATATCGGTAAGCCTATCCCTAACCCTCTCCTCGGTCTCGATTCTACGTAGTAATGAACTAGTCCG
TAACTTGAAAGTATTTCGATTTCTTGGCTTTATATATCTTGTGGAAAGGACGATAGAGCTACCAGGTATC
CCGCGCGACGCGTTAAGTCGACAATCAACCTCTGGATTACAAAATTTGTGAAAGATTGACTGGTATTCTT
AACTATGTTGCTCCTTTTACGCTATGTGGATACGCTGCTTTAATGCCTTTGTATCATGCTATTGCTTCCC
GTATGGCTTTCATTTTCTCCTCCTTGTATAAATCCTGGTTGCTGTCTCTTTATGAGGAGTTGTGGCCCGT
TGTCAGGCAACGTGGCGTGGTGTGCACTGTGTTTGCTGACGCAACCCCCACTGGTTGGGGCATTGCCACC
ACCTGTCAGCTCCTTTCCGGGACTTTCGCTTTCCCCCTCCCTATTGCCACGGCGGAACTCATCGCCGCCT
GCCTTGCCCGCTGCTGGACAGGGGCTCGGCTGTTGGGCACTGACAATTCCGTGGTGTTGTCGGGGAAATC
ATCGTCCTTTCCTTGGCTGCTCGCCTGTGTTGCCACCTGGATTCTGCGCGGGACGTCCTTCTGCTACGTC
CCTTCGGCCCTCAATCCAGCGGACCTTCCTTCCCGCGGCCTGCTGCCGGCTCTGCGGCCTCTTCCGCGTC
TTCGCCTTCGCCCTCAGACGAGTCGGATCTCCCTTTGGGCCGCCTCCCCGCGTCGACTTTAAGACCAATG
ACTTACAAGGCAGCTGTAGATCTTAGCCACTTTTTAAAAGAAAAGGGGGGACTGGAAGGGCTAATTCACT
CCCAACGAAGACAAGATCTGCTTTTTGCTTGTACTGGGTCTCTCTGGTTAGACCAGATCTGAGCCTGGGA
GCTCTCTGGCTAACTAGGGAACCCACTGCTTAAGCCTCAATAAAGCTTGCCTTGAGTGCTTCAAGTAGTG
TGTGCCCGTCTGTTGTGTGACTCTGGTAACTAGAGATCCCTCAGACCCTTTTAGTCAGTGTGGAAAATCT
CTAGCAGTACGTATAGTAGTTCATGTCATCTTATTATTCAGTATTTATAACTTGCAAAGAAATGAATATC
AGAGAGTGAGAGGAACTTGTTTATTGCAGCTTATAATGGTTACAAATAAAGCAATAGCATCACAAATTTC
ACAAATAAAGCATTTTTTTCACTGCATTCTAGTTGTGGTTTGTCCAAACTCATCAATGTATCTTATCATG
TCTGGCTCTAGCTATCCCGCCCCTAACTCCGCCCATCCCGCCCCTAACTCCGCCCAGTTCCGCCCATTCT
CCGCCCCATGGCTGACTAATTTTTTTTATTTATGCAGAGGCCGAGGCCGCCTCGGCCTCTGAGCTATTCC
AGAAGTAGTGAGGAGGCTTTTTTGGAGGCCTAGGGACGTACCCAATTCGCCCTATAGTGAGTCGTATTAC
GCGCGCTCACTGGCCGTCGTTTTACAACGTCGTGACTGGGAAAACCCTGGCGTTACCCAACTTAATCGCC
TTGCAGCACATCCCCCTTTCGCCAGCTGGCGTAATAGCGAAGAGGCCCGCACCGATCGCCCTTCCCAACA
GTTGCGCAGCCTGAATGGCGAATGGG
[124 nt withheld, positions 7727-7850]
C
[91 nt withheld, positions 7852-7942]
A
[49 nt withheld, positions 7944-7992]
CCTTTGACGTTGGAGTCCACGTTCTTT
[37 nt withheld, positions 8020-8056]
ACCCTATCTCGGTCTATTCTTTTGATTTATAAGGGATTTTGCCGATTTCGGCCTATTGGTTAAAAAATGA
GCTGATTTAACAAAAATTTAACGCGAATTTTAACAAAATATTAACGCTTACAATTTAGGTGGCACTTTTC
GGGGAAATGTGCGCGGAACCCCTATTTGTTTATTTTTCTAAATACATTCAAATATGTATCCGCTCATGAG
ACAATAACCCTGATAAATGCTTCAATAATATTGAAAAAGGAAGAGTATGAGTATTCAACATTTCCGTGTC
GCCCTTATTCCCTTTTTTGCGGCATTTTGCCTTCCTGTTTTTGCTCACCCAGAAACGCTGGTGAAAGTAA
AAGATGCTGAAGATCAGTTGGGTGCACGAGTGGGTTACATCGAACTGGATCTCAACAGCGGTAAGATCCT
TGAGAGTTTTCGCCCCGAAGAACGTTTTCCAATGATGAGCACTTTTAAAGTTCTGCTATGTGGCGCGGTA
TTATCCCGTATTGACGCCGGGCAAGAGCAACTCGGTCGCCGCATACACTATTCTCAGAATGACTTGGTTG
AGTACTCACCAGTCACAGAAAAGCATCTTACGGATGGCATGACAGTAAGAGAATTATGCAGTGCTGCCAT
AACCATGAGTGATAACACTGCGGCCAACTTACTTCTGACAACGATCGGAGGACCGAAGGAGCTAACCGCT
TTTTTGCACAACATGGGGGATCATGTAACTCGCCTTGATCGTTGGGAACCGGAGCTGAATGAAGCCATAC
CAAACGACGAGCGTGACACCACGATGCCTGTAGCAATGGCAACAACGTTGCGCAAACTATTAACTGGCGA
ACTACTTACTCTAGCTTCCCGGCAACAATTAATAGACTGGATGGAGGCGGATAAAGTTGCAGGACCACTT
CTGCGCTCGGCCCTTCCGGCTGGCTGGTTTATTGCTGATAAATCTGGAGCCGGTGAGCGTGGGTCTCGCG
GTATCATTGCAGCACTGGGGCCAGATGGTAAGCCCTCCCGTATCGTAGTTATCTACACGACGGGGAGTCA
GGCAACTATGGATGAACGAAATAGACAGATCGCTGAGATAGGTGCCTCACTGATTAAGCATTGGTAACTG
TCAGACCAAGTTTACTCATATATACTTTAGATTGATTTAAAACTTCATTTTTAATTTAAAAGGATCTAGG
TGAAGATCCTTTTTGATAATCTCATGACCAAAATCCCTTAACGTGAGTTTTCGTTCCACTGAGCGTCAGA
CCCCGTAGAAAAGATCAAAGGATCTTCTTGAGATCCTTTTTTTCTGCGCGTAATCTGCTGCTTGCAAACA
AAAAAACCACCGCTACCAGCGGTGGTTTGTTTGCCGGATCAAGAGCTACCAACTCTTTTTCCGAAGGTAA
CTGGCTTCAGCAGAGCGCAGATACCAAATACTGTTCTTCTAGTGTAGCCGTAGTTAGGCCACCACTTCAA
GAACTCTGTAGCACCGCCTACATACCTCGCTCTGCTAATCCTGTTACCAGTGGCTGCTGCCAGTGGCGAT
AAGTCGTGTCTTACCGGGTTGGACTCAAGACGATAGTTACCGGATAAGGCGCAGCGGTCGGGCTGAACGG
GGGGTTCGTGCACACAGCCCAGCTTGGAGCGAACGACCTACACCGAACTGAGATACCTACAGCGTGAGCT
ATGAGAAAGCGCCACGCTTCCCGAAGGGAGAAAGGCGGACAGGTATCCGGTAAGCGGCAGGGTCGGAACA
GGAGAGCGCACGAGGGAGCTTCCAGGGGGAAACGCCTGGTATCTTTATAGTCCTGTCGGGTTTCGCCACC
TCTGACTTGAGCGTCGATTTTTGTGATGCTCGTCAGGGGGGCGGAGCCTATGGAAAAACGCCAGCAACGC
GGCCTTTTTACGGTTCCTGGCCTTTTGCTGGCCTTTTGCTCACATGTTCTTTCCTGCGTTATCCCCTGAT
TCTGTGGATAACCGTATTACCGCCTTTGAGTGAGCTGATACCGCTCGCCGCAGCCGAACGACCGAGCGCA
GCGAGTCAGTGAGCGAGGAAGCGGAAGAGCGCCCAATACGCAAACCGCCTCTCCCCGCGCGTTGGCCGAT
TCATTAATGCAGCTGGCACGACAGGTTTCCCGACTGGAAAGCGGGCAGTGAGCGCAACGCAATTAATGTG
AGTTAGCTCACTCATTAGGCACCCCAGGCTTTACACTTTATGCTTCCGGCTCGTATGTTGTGTGGAATTG
TGAGCGGATAACAATTTCACACAGGAAACAGCTATGACCATGATTACGCCAAGCGCGCAATTAACCCTCA
CTAAAGGGAACAAAAGCTGGAGCTGCAAGC
Features (pLannotate 1.2.2; 34 found; start..end, strand, type, name):
      5..231     +  promoter       RSV promoter: Rous sarcoma virus enhancer/promoter
    232..412     +  LTR            5' LTR (truncated): truncated 5' long terminal repeat (LTR) from HIV-1
    459..584     +  misc_feature   HIV-1 Ψ: packaging signal of human immunodeficiency virus type 1
    568..931     +  CDS            HIV-1 gag (fragment): gag protein from human immunodeficiency virus 1; gag
   1077..1310    +  misc_feature   RRE: The Rev response element (RRE) of HIV-1 allows for Rev-dependent mRNA export from the nucleus to the cytoplasm.
   1687..1713    +  CDS            Rev (fragment): human immunodeficiency virus 1 (HIV-1) Rev protein; rev; enhances nuclear export of unspliced and incompletely spliced viral mRNAs
   1720..1743    +  promoter       SV40 promoter (fragment): SV40 early promoter
   1744..1815    +  promoter       SV40 promoter (fragment): SV40 enhancer and early promoter
   1839..1974    +  rep_origin     SV40 ori: SV40 origin of replication
   2020..2616    +  CDS            PuroR (fragment): puromycin N-acetyltransferase; pac from Streptomyces; confers resistance to puromycin
   2665..2782    +  misc_feature   cPPT/CTS: central polypurine tract and central termination sequence of HIV-1
   2847..2913    +  CDS            small t antigen (fragment): SV40 (simian virus 40) small t antigen
   2920..4098    +  promoter       EF-1α promoter: strong constitutive promoter for human elongation factor EF-1α
   4119..4136    +  protein_bind   attB1 (fragment): mutant version of attB; core recombination site for the Gateway® BP reaction BP Clonase™
   4142..6067    +  CDS            SOX5 (fragment): SOX5_HUMAN - Experimental evidence at protein level: Swiss-Prot protein existence level 1. Transcription factor involved in chondrocytes differentiation and cartilage formation. Specifically binds the 5'-AACAAT-3' DNA motif present in enhancers and super-enhancers and promotes expression of genes important for chondrogenesis, including cartilage matrix protein- coding genes, such as COL2A1 and AGC1. Required for overt chondrogenesis when condensed prechondrocytes differentiate into early stage chondrocytes: SOX5 and SOX6 cooperatively bind with SOX9 on active enhancers and super-enhancers asso
   6070..6093    -  protein_bind   attB2: mutant version of attB; recombination site for the Gateway® BP reaction BP Clonase™
   6101..6142    +  CDS            V5 tag: epitope tag from simian virus 5
   6158..6211    +  promoter       U6 promoter (fragment): RNA polymerase III promoter for human U6 snRNA
   6253..6841    +  misc_feature   WPRE: woodchuck hepatitis virus posttranscriptional regulatory element
   6892..6911    +  misc_feature   cPPT/CTS (fragment): central polypurine tract and central termination sequence of HIV-1
   6913..7146    +  LTR            3' LTR (ΔU3): self-inactivating 3' long terminal repeat (LTR) from HIV-1
   7224..7345    +  polyA_signal   SV40 poly(A) signal: SV40 polyadenylation signal
   7385..7520    +  rep_origin     SV40 ori: SV40 origin of replication
   7541..7559    -  promoter       T7 promoter: promoter for bacteriophage T7 RNA polymerase
   7567..7722    +  CDS            lacZα (fragment): LacZα fragment of β-galactosidase; lacZ fragment
   7727..8155    +  rep_origin     f1 ori (sequence partly withheld): f1 bacteriophage origin of replication; arrow indicates direction of (+) strand synthesis
   8208..8312    +  promoter       AmpR promoter: bla
   8313..9173    +  CDS            AmpR: β-lactamase; bla; confers resistance to ampicillin, carbenicillin, and related antibiotics
   9344..9932    +  rep_origin     ori: high-copy-number ColE1/pMB1/pBR322/pUC origin of replication
  10115..10207   +  CDS            lacI (fragment): lac repressor; lacI; The lac repressor binds to the lac operator to inhibit transcription in E. coli. This inhibition can be relieved by adding lactose or isopropyl-β-D-thiogalactopyranoside (IPTG).
  10220..10241   +  protein_bind   CAP binding site: CAP binding activates transcription in the presence of cAMP. E. coli catabolite activator protein
  10256..10286   +  promoter       lac promoter: promoter for the E. coli lac operon
  10294..10310   +  protein_bind   lac operator: The lac repressor binds to the lac operator to inhibit transcription in E. coli. This inhibition can be relieved by adding lactose or isopropyl-β-D-thiogalactopyranoside (IPTG). lac repressor encoded by lacI
  10355..10373   +  promoter       T3 promoter: promoter for bacteriophage T3 RNA polymerase
