[The description below was written by a language model from this plasmid's Addgene catalogue record and pLannotate feature annotations shown in this document.]
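Description:
TFORF2938 is a lentiviral mammalian expression plasmid built on the pLX_TRC317 backbone from the Broad Institute Genetic Perturbation Platform. It is one member of a barcoded transcription factor ORF collection. In bacteria it is maintained through a high-copy ColE1/pUC-type origin with ampicillin resistance (AmpR), and an f1 origin is also present. The viral portion follows a third-generation, self-inactivating layout. An RSV promoter drives a truncated HIV-1 5' LTR, followed by the Ψ packaging signal with a gag fragment, the Rev response element for Rev-dependent nuclear export, a cPPT/CTS element, WPRE to boost transcript expression, and a ΔU3 3' LTR. An SV40 polyadenylation signal lies downstream of the 3' LTR. Because the repeated LTR sequences can recombine, the depositor cautions that the plasmid may rearrange during propagation.

The payload is a human SOX5 open reading frame (the depositor cites a RefSeq transcript isoform) expressed from the strong constitutive EF-1α promoter. It was introduced by Gateway cloning and is therefore flanked by attB1 and attB2 sites. A V5 epitope tag follows attB2, giving a C-terminal fusion for detection. SOX5 is a SOX-family transcription factor annotated as acting with SOX6 and SOX9 in chondrocyte differentiation. A separate SV40 early promoter/origin region upstream drives the puromycin N-acetyltransferase gene for selection of transduced cells. According to the record, each construct in the collection carries a unique 24-bp barcode so that the transcription factor can be identified in pooled overexpression screens. The barcode is not annotated in the feature table, so its position is not stated. The 10,396-nt sequenced record matches the sum of the listed backbone and insert sizes.
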