Addgene plasmid #144414: TFORF2938
Purpose: Lentiviral vector for overexpressing transcription factor ORFs with unique 24-bp barcodes. Barcodes facilitate identification of transcription factors in pooled screens.
Depositing lab: Feng Zhang. Depositing organization: Broad Institute. Publication: A transcription factor atlas of directed differentiation. Joung J, Ma S, Tay T, Geiger-Schuller KR, Kirchgatterer PC, Verdine VK, Guo B, Arias-Garcia MA, Allen WE, Singh A, Kuksenko O, Abudayyeh OO, Gootenberg JS, Fu Z, Macrae RK, Buenrostro JD, Regev A, Zhang F. Cell. 2023 Jan 5;186(1):209-229.e26. doi: 10.1016/j.cell.2022.11.026. PubMed 36608654.
Backbone
  Vector backbone: pLX_TRC317
  Backbone manufacturer: Broad Institute Genetic Perturbation Platform
  Backbone size w/o insert (bp): 8264
  Vector type: Mammalian Expression, Lentiviral
  Selectable markers: Puromycin
Growth in bacteria
  Bacterial resistance: Ampicillin, 100 μg/mL
  Growth temperature: 37°C
  Growth strain: NEB Stable
  Copy number: High Copy
Gene/Insert
  Gene/Insert name: SOX5
  Species: H. sapiens (human)
  Insert size (bp): 2132
  Entrez Gene: SOX5 (a.k.a. L-SOX5, L-SOX5B, L-SOX5F, LAMSHF)
  Promoter: EF1a
  Tag / fusion protein: V5 (C terminal on insert)
  Cloning method: Gateway Cloning
  Sequencing primers: 5′ GGGTGGAGACTGAAGTTAGGCCAG; 3′ CACATAGCGTAAAAGGAGCAACATAG
Resource information
  A portion of this plasmid was derived from a plasmid made by: Broad Institute Genetic Perturbation Platform
Terms and licenses: Academic/Nonprofit Terms; Industry Terms: Not Available to Industry
Depositor comments: NM_001261414.2 Please test multiple small colonies in case of plasmid recombination. To make this collection available in a timely manner, a portion of this collection was not fully sequenced by Addgene. If an Addgene verified full plasmid sequence is not available, please contact us prior to placing an order to request the full sequence.
How to cite: TFORF2938 was a gift from Feng Zhang (Addgene plasmid # 144414 ; http://n2t.net/addgene:144414 ; RRID:Addgene_144414)
