>Addgene plasmid #144414 | TFORF2938 | depositor partial sequence | sequence record 285357 | Insert
ATCGATTGATCAACAAGTTTGTACAAAAAAGTTGGCATGTCTTCCAAGCGACCAGCCTCTCCGTATGGGG
AAGCAGATGGAGAGGTAGCCATGGTGACAAGCAGACAGAAAGTGGAAGAAGAGGAGAGTGACGGGCTCCC
AGCCTTTCACCTTCCCTTGCATGTGAGTTTTCCCAACAAGCCTCACTCTGAGGAATTTCAGCCAGTTTCT
CTGCTGACGCAAGAGACTTGTGGCCATAGGACTCCCACTTCTCAGCACAATACAATGGAAGTTGATGGCA
ATAAAGTTATGTCTTCATTTGCCCCACACAACTCATCTACCTCACCTCAGAAGGCAGAAGAAGGTGGGCG
ACAGAGTGGCGAGTCCTTGTCTAGTACAGCCCTGGGAACTCCTGAACGGCGCAAGGGCAGTTTAGCTGAT
GTTGTTGACACCTTGAAGCAGAGGAAAATGGAAGAGCTCATCAAAAACGAGCCGGAAGAAACCCCCAGTA
TTGAAAAACTACTCTCAAAGGACTGGAAAGACAAGCTTCTTGCAATGGGATCGGGGAACTTTGGCGAAAT
AAAAGGGACTCCCGAGAGCTTAGCTGAGAAAGAAAGGCAACTCATGGGTATGATCAACCAGCTGACCAGC
CTCCGAGAGCAGCTGTTGGCTGCCCACGATGAGCAGAAGAAACTAGCTGCCTCTCAGATTGAGAAACAGC
GTCAGCAAATGGAGCTGGCCAAGCAGCAACAAGAACAAATTGCAAGACAGCAGCAGCAGCTTCTACAGCA
ACAACACAAAATCAATTTGCTCCAGCAACAGATCCAGGTTCAAGGTCAGCTGCCGCCATTAATGATTCCC
GTATTCCCTCCTGATCAACGGACACTGGCTGCAGCTGCCCAGCAAGGATTCCTCCTCCCTCCAGGCTTCA
GCTATAAGGCTGGATGTAGTGACCCTTACCCTGTTCAGCTGATCCCAACTACCATGGCAGCTGCTGCCGC
AGCAACACCAGGCTTAGGCCCACTCCAACTGCAGCAGTTATATGCTGCCCAGCTAGCTGCAATGCAGGTA
TCTCCAGGAGGGAAGCTGCCAGGCATACCCCAAGGCAACCTTGGTGCTGCTGTATCTCCTACCAGCATTC
ACACAGACAAGAGCACAAACAGCCCACCACCCAAAAGCAAGGAAAAAACAACACTGGAGAGTCTGACTCA
GCAACTGGCAGTTAAACAGAATGAAGAAGGAAAATTTAGCCATGCAATGATGGATTTCAATCTGAGTGGA
GATTCTGATGGAAGTGCTGGAGTCTCAGAGTCAAGAATTTATAGGGAATCCCGAGGGCGTGGTAGCAATG
AACCCCACATAAAGCGTCCAATGAATGCCTTCATGGTGTGGGCTAAAGATGAACGGAGAAAGATCCTTCA
AGCCTTTCCTGACATGCACAACTCCAACATCAGCAAGATATTGGGATCTCGCTGGAAAGCTATGACAAAC
CTAGAGAAACAGCCATATTATGAGGAGCAAGCCCGTCTCAGCAAGCAGCACCTGGAGAAGTACCCTGACT
ATAAGTACAAGCCCAGGCCAAAGCGCACCTGCCTGGTGGATGGCAAAAAGCTGCGCATTGGTGAATACAA
GGCAATCATGCGCAACAGGCGGCAGGAAATGCGGCAGTACTTCAATGTTGGGCAACAAGCACAGATCCCC
ATTGCCACTGCTGGTGTTGTGTACCCTGGAGCCATCGCCATGGCTGGGATGCCCTCCCCTCACCTGCCCT
CGGAGCACTCAAGCGTGTCTAGCAGCCCAGAGCCTGGGATGCCTGTTATCCAGAGCACTTACGGTGTGAA
AGGAGAGGAGCCACATATCAAAGAAGAGATACAGGCCGAGGACATCAATGGAGAAATTTATGATGAGTAC
GACGAGGAAGAGGATGATCCAGATGTAGATTATGGGAGTGACAGTGAAAACCATATTGCAGGACAAGCCA
ACTGCCCAACTTTCTTGTACAAAGTGGTTGATATCGGTAAGCCTATCCCTAACCCTCTCCTCGGTCTCGA
TTCTACGTAGTAATGAACTAGTCCGTAACTTGAAAGTATTTCGATTTCTTGGCTTTATATATCTTGTGGA
AAGGACGATAGAGCTACCAGGTATCCCGCGCG
