>Addgene plasmid #144414 | TFORF2938 | depositor partial sequence | sequence record 285358 | Barcode
TAGAGCTACCAGGTATCCCGCGCG
